Addgene plasmid #211544: pLenti-GFP-2A-Puro-gRAD1_A
Purpose: sgRNA-A against RAD1
Depositing lab: Agnel Sfeir. Depositing organization: Memorial Sloan-Kettering Cancer Center. Publication: RHINO directs MMEJ to repair DNA breaks in mitosis. Brambati A, Sacco O, Porcella S, Heyza J, Kareh M, Schmidt JC, Sfeir A. Science. 2023 Aug 11;381(6658):653-660. doi: 10.1126/science.adh3694. Epub 2023 Jul 13. PubMed 37440612.
Backbone
  Vector backbone: pLenti
  Backbone size w/o insert (bp): 9544
  Total vector size (bp): 9564
  Vector type: Mammalian Expression, CRISPR
  Selectable markers: Puromycin
Growth in bacteria
  Bacterial resistance: Ampicillin, 100 μg/mL
  Growth temperature: 37°C
  Growth strain: NEB Stable
  Copy number: Unknown
Gene/Insert
  Gene/Insert name: sgRNA RAD1
  gRNA/shRNA sequence: TGTACTGATCATCCTCGTCT
  Species: Synthetic
  Promoter: U6
  Cloning method: Unknown
  Sequencing primers: 5′ gactatcatatgcttaccgt
Terms and licenses: Academic/Nonprofit Terms; Industry Terms: Not Available to Industry
How to cite: pLenti-GFP-2A-Puro-gRAD1_A was a gift from Agnel Sfeir (Addgene plasmid # 211544 ; http://n2t.net/addgene:211544 ; RRID:Addgene_211544)
