[The description below was written by a language model from this plasmid's Addgene catalogue record and pLannotate feature annotations shown in this document.]
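Description:
pLenti-GFP-2A-Puro-gRAD1_A is a third-generation-style, self-inactivating HIV-1 lentiviral transfer plasmid that delivers a single CRISPR guide RNA against RAD1 together with a fluorescent and drug-selectable marker. It is propagated in E. coli through a high-copy ColE1/pUC-type origin with ampicillin resistance (AmpR). An f1 origin is also present, and the backbone carries an SV40 promoter/EM7-driven bleomycin/Zeocin resistance cassette outside the viral region. The catalogue lists a total size of 9,564 bp, while the sequenced record is 9,551 nt, a small discrepancy the record does not explain.

The viral genome is transcribed from a CMV enhancer/promoter fused to a truncated 5' LTR. It contains the Ψ packaging signal with a gag fragment, the RRE for Rev-dependent nuclear export, and the cPPT/CTS, and it ends in a ΔU3 3' LTR followed by a bGH polyadenylation signal. Between the LTRs, a human U6 RNA polymerase III promoter drives the 20-nt RAD1-targeting spacer joined to the Streptococcus pyogenes Cas9 gRNA scaffold. Downstream, an EF-1α core promoter expresses EGFP followed by puromycin N-acetyltransferase. According to the plasmid name, the two are linked by a 2A self-cleaving peptide, although the 2A itself is not annotated in the feature table. A WPRE follows to enhance transcript expression.

No Cas9 is encoded, so the nuclease must be supplied separately. Transduced mammalian cells can be tracked by green fluorescence or enriched with puromycin. The construct is one of the RAD1 guides (designated A) associated with a study of microhomology-mediated end joining repair of DNA breaks in mitosis.
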