Features (pLannotate 1.2.2; 33 found; start..end, strand, type, name):
     31..83      -  misc_feature   bom (fragment): basis of mobility region from pBR322
    238..617     +  enhancer       CMV enhancer: human cytomegalovirus immediate early enhancer
    618..817     +  promoter       CMV promoter: human cytomegalovirus (CMV) immediate early promoter
    835..1015    +  LTR            5' LTR (truncated): truncated 5' long terminal repeat (LTR) from HIV-1
   1062..1187    +  misc_feature   HIV-1 Ψ: packaging signal of human immunodeficiency virus type 1
   1171..1534    +  CDS            HIV-1 gag (fragment): gag protein from human immunodeficiency virus 1; gag
   1680..1913    +  misc_feature   RRE: The Rev response element (RRE) of HIV-1 allows for Rev-dependent mRNA export from the nucleus to the cytoplasm.
   2290..2390    +  CDS            Rev (fragment): human immunodeficiency virus 1 (HIV-1) Rev protein; rev; enhances nuclear export of unspliced and incompletely spliced viral mRNAs
   2440..2557    +  misc_feature   cPPT/CTS: central polypurine tract and central termination sequence of HIV-1
   2608..2848    +  promoter       U6 promoter: RNA polymerase III promoter for human U6 snRNA
   2878..2953    +  misc_RNA       gRNA scaffold: guide RNA scaffold for the Streptococcus pyogenes CRISPR/Cas9 system
   2971..2989    +  CDS            small t antigen (fragment): SV40 (simian virus 40) small t antigen
   3015..3226    +  promoter       EF-1α core promoter: core promoter for human elongation factor EF-1α
   3240..3956    +  CDS            EGFP: EGFP is a basic (constitutively fluorescent) green fluorescent protein published in 1996, derived from Aequorea victoria. It is reported to be a rapidly-maturing weak dimer with moderate acid sensitivity.
   4043..4640    +  CDS            PuroR (fragment): puromycin N-acetyltransferase; pac from Streptomyces; confers resistance to puromycin
   4656..5244    +  misc_feature   WPRE: woodchuck hepatitis virus posttranscriptional regulatory element
   5295..5314    +  misc_feature   cPPT/CTS (fragment): central polypurine tract and central termination sequence of HIV-1
   5316..5549    +  LTR            3' LTR (ΔU3): self-inactivating 3' long terminal repeat (LTR) from HIV-1
   5581..5805    +  polyA_signal   bGH poly(A) signal: bovine growth hormone polyadenylation signal
   5809..5830    +  promoter       SV40 promoter (fragment): SV40 enhancer and early promoter
   5851..6279    +  rep_origin     f1 ori (sequence partly withheld): f1 bacteriophage origin of replication; arrow indicates direction of (+) strand synthesis
   6293..6622    +  promoter       SV40 promoter: SV40 enhancer and early promoter
   6670..6697    +  promoter       EM7 promoter (fragment): synthetic bacterial promoter&nbsp
   6723..7097    +  CDS            BleoR: antibiotic-binding protein; Sh ble from Streptoalloteichus hindustanus; confers resistance to bleomycin, phleomycin, and Zeocin™
   7107..7232    +  CDS            ble (fragment): BLE_KLEPN - Experimental evidence at protein level: Swiss-Prot protein existence level 1. Binding protein with a strong affinity to the bleomycin family of antibiotics. Binds to CL990; an antimitotic-antibiotic compound. From Klebsiella pneumoniae.
   7227..7348    +  polyA_signal   SV40 poly(A) signal: SV40 polyadenylation signal
   7421..7437    -  protein_bind   lac operator: The lac repressor binds to the lac operator to inhibit transcription in E. coli. This inhibition can be relieved by adding lactose or isopropyl-β-D-thiogalactopyranoside (IPTG). lac repressor encoded by lacI
   7445..7475    -  promoter       lac promoter: promoter for the E. coli lac operon
   7490..7511    -  protein_bind   CAP binding site: CAP binding activates transcription in the presence of cAMP. E. coli catabolite activator protein
   7524..7616    -  CDS            lacI (fragment): lac repressor; lacI; The lac repressor binds to the lac operator to inhibit transcription in E. coli. This inhibition can be relieved by adding lactose or isopropyl-β-D-thiogalactopyranoside (IPTG).
   7799..8387    -  rep_origin     ori: high-copy-number ColE1/pMB1/pBR322/pUC origin of replication
   8558..9418    -  CDS            AmpR: β-lactamase; bla; confers resistance to ampicillin, carbenicillin, and related antibiotics
   9419..9523    -  promoter       AmpR promoter: bla
>Addgene plasmid #211544 | pLenti-GFP-2A-Puro-gRAD1_A | addgene full sequence | sequence record 419858 | Addgene NGS Result
GTCGACGGATCGGGAGATCTCCCGATCCCCTATGGTGCACTCTCAGTACAATCTGCTCTGATGCCGCATA
GTTAAGCCAGTATCTGCTCCCTGCTTGTGTGTTGGAGGTCGCTGAGTAGTGCGCGAGCAAAATTTAAGCT
ACAACAAGGCAAGGCTTGACCGACAATTGCATGAAGAATCTGCTTAGGGTTAGGCGTTTTGCGCTGCTTC
GCGATGTACGGGCCAGATATACGCGTTGACATTGATTATTGACTAGTTATTAATAGTAATCAATTACGGG
GTCATTAGTTCATAGCCCATATATGGAGTTCCGCGTTACATAACTTACGGTAAATGGCCCGCCTGGCTGA
CCGCCCAACGACCCCCGCCCATTGACGTCAATAATGACGTATGTTCCCATAGTAACGCCAATAGGGACTT
TCCATTGACGTCAATGGGTGGAGTATTTACGGTAAACTGCCCACTTGGCAGTACATCAAGTGTATCATAT
GCCAAGTACGCCCCCTATTGACGTCAATGACGGTAAATGGCCCGCCTGGCATTATGCCCAGTACATGACC
TTATGGGACTTTCCTACTTGGCAGTACATCTACGTATTAGTCATCGCTATTACCATGGTGATGCGGTTTT
GGCAGTACATCAATGGGCGTGGATAGCGGTTTGACTCACGGGGATTTCCAAGTCTCCACCCCATTGACGT
CAATGGGAGTTTGTTTTGGCACCAAAATCAACGGGACTTTCCAAAATGTCGTAACAACTCCGCCCCATTG
ACGCAAATGGGCGGTAGGCGTGTACGGTGGGAGGTCTATATAAGCAGCGCGTTTTGCCTGTACTGGGTCT
CTCTGGTTAGACCAGATCTGAGCCTGGGAGCTCTCTGGCTAACTAGGGAACCCACTGCTTAAGCCTCAAT
AAAGCTTGCCTTGAGTGCTTCAAGTAGTGTGTGCCCGTCTGTTGTGTGACTCTGGTAACTAGAGATCCCT
CAGACCCTTTTAGTCAGTGTGGAAAATCTCTAGCAGTGGCGCCCGAACAGGGACTTGAAAGCGAAAGGGA
AACCAGAGGAGCTCTCTCGACGCAGGACTCGGCTTGCTGAAGCGCGCACGGCAAGAGGCGAGGGGCGGCG
ACTGGTGAGTACGCCAAAAATTTTGACTAGCGGAGGCTAGAAGGAGAGAGATGGGTGCGAGAGCGTCAGT
ATTAAGCGGGGGAGAATTAGATCGCGATGGGAAAAAATTCGGTTAAGGCCAGGGGGAAAGAAAAAATATA
AATTAAAACATATAGTATGGGCAAGCAGGGAGCTAGAACGATTCGCAGTTAATCCTGGCCTGTTAGAAAC
ATCAGAAGGCTGTAGACAAATACTGGGACAGCTACAACCATCCCTTCAGACAGGATCAGAAGAACTTAGA
TCATTATATAATACAGTAGCAACCCTCTATTGTGTGCATCAAAGGATAGAGATAAAAGACACCAAGGAAG
CTTTAGACAAGATAGAGGAAGAGCAAAACAAAAGTAAGACCACCGCACAGCAAGCGGCCGCTGATCTTCA
GACCTGGAGGAGGAGATATGAGGGACAATTGGAGAAGTGAATTATATAAATATAAAGTAGTAAAAATTGA
ACCATTAGGAGTAGCACCCACCAAGGCAAAGAGAAGAGTGGTGCAGAGAGAAAAAAGAGCAGTGGGAATA
GGAGCTTTGTTCCTTGGGTTCTTGGGAGCAGCAGGAAGCACTATGGGCGCAGCGTCAATGACGCTGACGG
TACAGGCCAGACAATTATTGTCTGGTATAGTGCAGCAGCAGAACAATTTGCTGAGGGCTATTGAGGCGCA
ACAGCATCTGTTGCAACTCACAGTCTGGGGCATCAAGCAGCTCCAGGCAAGAATCCTGGCTGTGGAAAGA
TACCTAAAGGATCAACAGCTCCTGGGGATTTGGGGTTGCTCTGGAAAACTCATTTGCACCACTGCTGTGC
CTTGGAATGCTAGTTGGAGTAATAAATCTCTGGAACAGATTTGGAATCACACGACCTGGATGGAGTGGGA
CAGAGAAATTAACAATTACACAAGCTTAATACACTCCTTAATTGAAGAATCGCAAAACCAGCAAGAAAAG
AATGAACAAGAATTATTGGAATTAGATAAATGGGCAAGTTTGTGGAATTGGTTTAACATAACAAATTGGC
TGTGGTATATAAAATTATTCATAATGATAGTAGGAGGCTTGGTAGGTTTAAGAATAGTTTTTGCTGTACT
TTCTATAGTGAATAGAGTTAGGCAGGGATATTCACCATTATCGTTTCAGACCCACCTCCCAACCCCGAGG
GGACCCGACAGGCCCGAAGGAATAGAAGAAGAAGGTGGAGAGAGAGACAGAGACAGATCCATTCGATTAG
TGAACGGATCGGCACTGCGTGCGCCAATTCTGCAGACAAATGGCAGTATTCATCCACAATTTTAAAAGAA
AAGGGGGGATTGGGGGGTACAGTGCAGGGGAAAGAATAGTAGACATAATAGCAACAGACATACAAACTAA
AGAATTACAAAAACAAATTACAAAAATTCAAAATTTTCGGGTTTATTACAGGGACAGCAGAGATCCAGTT
TGGTTAATTAAGGTACCGAGGGCCTATTTCCCATGATTCCTTCATATTTGCATATACGATACAAGGCTGT
TAGAGAGATAATTAGAATTAATTTGACTGTAAACACAAAGATATTAGTACAAAATACGTGACGTAGAAAG
TAATAATTTCTTGGGTAGTTTGCAGTTTTAAAATTATGTTTTAAAATGGACTATCATATGCTTACCGTAA
CTTGAAAGTATTTCGATTTCTTGGCTTTATATATCTTGTGGAAAGGACGAAACACCGTGTACTGATCATC
CTCGTCTGTTTTAGAGCTAGAAATAGCAAGTTAAAATAAGGCTAGTCCGTTATCAACTTGAAAAAGTGGC
ACCGAGTCGGTGCTTTTTTGAATTCGCTAGCTAGGTCTTGAAAGGAGTGGGAATTGGCTCCGGTGCCCGT
CAGTGGGCAGAGCGCACATCGCCCACAGTCCCCGAGAAGTTGGGGGGAGGGGTCGGCAATTGATCCGGTG
CCTAGAGAAGGTGGCGCGGGGTAAACTGGGAAAGTGATGTCGTGTACTGGCTCCGCCTTTTTCCCGAGGG
TGGGGGAGAACCGTATATAAGTGCAGTAGTCGCCGTGAACGTTCTTTTTCGCAACGGGTTTGCCGCCAGA
ACACAGGACCGGTGCCACCATGGTGAGCAAGGGCGAGGAGCTGTTCACCGGGGTGGTGCCCATCCTGGTC
GAGCTGGACGGCGACGTAAACGGCCACAAGTTCAGCGTGTCCGGCGAGGGCGAGGGCGATGCCACCTACG
GCAAGCTGACCCTGAAGTTCATCTGCACCACCGGCAAGCTGCCCGTGCCCTGGCCCACCCTCGTGACCAC
CCTGACCTACGGCGTGCAGTGCTTCAGCCGCTACCCCGACCACATGAAGCAGCACGACTTCTTCAAGTCC
GCCATGCCCGAAGGCTACGTCCAGGAGCGCACCATCTTCTTCAAGGACGACGGCAACTACAAGACCCGCG
CCGAGGTGAAGTTCGAGGGCGACACCCTGGTGAACCGCATCGAGCTGAAGGGCATCGACTTCAAGGAGGA
CGGCAACATCCTGGGGCACAAGCTGGAGTACAACTACAACAGCCACAACGTCTATATCATGGCCGACAAG
CAGAAGAACGGCATCAAGGTGAACTTCAAGATCCGCCACAACATCGAGGACGGCAGCGTGCAGCTCGCCG
ACCACTACCAGCAGAACACCCCCATCGGCGACGGCCCCGTGCTGCTGCCCGACAACCACTACCTGAGCAC
CCAGTCCGCCCTGAGCAAAGACCCCAACGAGAAGCGCGATCACATGGTCCTGCTGGAGTTCGTGACCGCC
GCCGGGATCACTCTCGGCATGGACGAGCTGTACAAGCCCAAGAAAAAGCGGAAAGTGGGATCCGGCGCAA
CAAACTTCTCTCTGCTGAAACAAGCCGGAGATGTCGAAGAGAATCCTGGACCGACCGAGTACAAGCCCAC
GGTGCGCCTCGCCACCCGCGACGACGTCCCCAGGGCCGTACGCACCCTCGCCGCCGCGTTCGCCGACTAC
CCCGCCACGCGCCACACCGTCGATCCGGACCGCCACATCGAGCGGGTCACCGAGCTGCAAGAACTCTTCC
TCACGCGCGTCGGGCTCGACATCGGCAAGGTGTGGGTCGCGGACGACGGCGCCGCGGTGGCGGTCTGGAC
CACGCCGGAGAGCGTCGAAGCGGGGGCGGTGTTCGCCGAGATCGGCCCGCGCATGGCCGAGTTGAGCGGT
TCCCGGCTGGCCGCGCAGCAACAGATGGAAGGCCTCCTGGCGCCGCACCGGCCCAAGGAGCCCGCGTGGT
TCCTGGCCACCGTCGGAGTCTCGCCCGACCACCAGGGCAAGGGTCTGGGCAGCGCCGTCGTGCTCCCCGG
AGTGGAGGCGGCCGAGCGCGCCGGGGTGCCCGCCTTCCTGGAGACCTCCGCGCCCCGCAACCTCCCCTTC
TACGAGCGGCTCGGCTTCACCGTCACCGCCGACGTCGAGGTGCCCGAAGGACCGCGCACCTGGTGCATGA
CCCGCAAGCCCGGTGCCTGAACGCGTTAAGTCGACAATCAACCTCTGGATTACAAAATTTGTGAAAGATT
GACTGGTATTCTTAACTATGTTGCTCCTTTTACGCTATGTGGATACGCTGCTTTAATGCCTTTGTATCAT
GCTATTGCTTCCCGTATGGCTTTCATTTTCTCCTCCTTGTATAAATCCTGGTTGCTGTCTCTTTATGAGG
AGTTGTGGCCCGTTGTCAGGCAACGTGGCGTGGTGTGCACTGTGTTTGCTGACGCAACCCCCACTGGTTG
GGGCATTGCCACCACCTGTCAGCTCCTTTCCGGGACTTTCGCTTTCCCCCTCCCTATTGCCACGGCGGAA
CTCATCGCCGCCTGCCTTGCCCGCTGCTGGACAGGGGCTCGGCTGTTGGGCACTGACAATTCCGTGGTGT
TGTCGGGGAAATCATCGTCCTTTCCTTGGCTGCTCGCCTGTGTTGCCACCTGGATTCTGCGCGGGACGTC
CTTCTGCTACGTCCCTTCGGCCCTCAATCCAGCGGACCTTCCTTCCCGCGGCCTGCTGCCGGCTCTGCGG
CCTCTTCCGCGTCTTCGCCTTCGCCCTCAGACGAGTCGGATCTCCCTTTGGGCCGCCTCCCCGCGTCGAC
TTTAAGACCAATGACTTACAAGGCAGCTGTAGATCTTAGCCACTTTTTAAAAGAAAAGGGGGGACTGGAA
GGGCTAATTCACTCCCAACGAAGACAAGATCTGCTTTTTGCTTGTACTGGGTCTCTCTGGTTAGACCAGA
TCTGAGCCTGGGAGCTCTCTGGCTAACTAGGGAACCCACTGCTTAAGCCTCAATAAAGCTTGCCTTGAGT
GCTTCAAGTAGTGTGTGCCCGTCTGTTGTGTGACTCTGGTAACTAGAGATCCCTCAGACCCTTTTAGTCA
GTGTGGAAAATCTCTAGCAGGGCCCGTTTAAACCCGCTGATCAGCCTCGACTGTGCCTTCTAGTTGCCAG
CCATCTGTTGTTTGCCCCTCCCCCGTGCCTTCCTTGACCCTGGAAGGTGCCACTCCCACTGTCCTTTCCT
AATAAAATGAGGAAATTGCATCGCATTGTCTGAGTAGGTGTCATTCTATTCTGGGGGGTGGGGTGGGGCA
GGACAGCAAGGGGGAGGATTGGGAAGACAATAGCAGGCATGCTGGGGATGCGGTGGGCTCTATGGCTTCT
GAGGCGGAAAGAACCAGCTGGGGCTCTAGGGGGTATCCCC
[124 nt withheld, positions 5851-5974]
C
[91 nt withheld, positions 5976-6066]
A
[49 nt withheld, positions 6068-6116]
CCTTTGACGTTGGAGTCCACGTTCTTT
[37 nt withheld, positions 6144-6180]
ACCCTATCTCGGTCTATTCTTTTGATTTATAAGGGATTTTGCCGATTTCGGCCTATTGGTTAAAAAATGA
GCTGATTTAACAAAAATTTAACGCGAATTAATTCTGTGGAATGTGTGTCAGTTAGGGTGTGGAAAGTCCC
CAGGCTCCCCAGCAGGCAGAAGTATGCAAAGCATGCATCTCAATTAGTCAGCAACCAGGTGTGGAAAGTC
CCCAGGCTCCCCAGCAGGCAGAAGTATGCAAAGCATGCATCTCAATTAGTCAGCAACCATAGTCCCGCCC
CTAACTCCGCCCATCCCGCCCCTAACTCCGCCCAGTTCCGCCCATTCTCCGCCCCATGGCTGACTAATTT
TTTTTATTTATGCAGAGGCCGAGGCCGCCTCTGCCTCTGAGCTATTCCAGAAGTAGTGAGGAGGCTTTTT
TGGAGGCCTAGGCTTTTGCAAAAAGCTCCCGGGAGCTTGTATATCCATTTTCGGATCTGATCAGCACGTG
TTGACAATTAATCATCGGCATAGTATAATACGACAAGGTGAGGAACTAAACCATGGCCAAGTTGACCAGT
GCCGTTCCGGTGCTCACCGCGCGCGACGTCGCCGGAGCGGTCGAGTTCTGGACCGACCGGCTCGGGTTCT
CCCGGGACTTCGTGGAGGACGACTTCGCCGGTGTGGTCCGGGACGACGTGACCCTGTTCATCAGCGCGGT
CCAGGACCAGGTGGTGCCGGACAACACCCTGGCCTGGGTGTGGGTGCGCGGCCTGGACGAGCTGTACGCC
GAGTGGTCGGAGGTCGTGTCCACGAACTTCCGGGACGCCTCCGGGCCGGCCATGACCGAGATCGGCGAGC
AGCCGTGGGGGCGGGAGTTCGCCCTGCGCGACCCGGCCGGCAACTGCGTGCACTTCGTGGCCGAGGAGCA
GGACTGACACGTGCTACGAGATTTCGATTCCACCGCCGCCTTCTATGAAAGGTTGGGCTTCGGAATCGTT
TTCCGGGACGCCGGCTGGATGATCCTCCAGCGCGGGGATCTCATGCTGGAGTTCTTCGCCCACCCCAACT
TGTTTATTGCAGCTTATAATGGTTACAAATAAAGCAATAGCATCACAAATTTCACAAATAAAGCATTTTT
TTCACTGCATTCTAGTTGTGGTTTGTCCAAACTCATCAATGTATCTTATCATGTCTGTATACCGTCGACC
TCTAGCTAGAGCTTGGCGTAATCATGGTCATAGCTGTTTCCTGTGTGAAATTGTTATCCGCTCACAATTC
CACACAACATACGAGCCGGAAGCATAAAGTGTAAAGCCTGGGGTGCCTAATGAGTGAGCTAACTCACATT
AATTGCGTTGCGCTCACTGCCCGCTTTCCAGTCGGGAAACCTGTCGTGCCAGCTGCATTAATGAATCGGC
CAACGCGCGGGGAGAGGCGGTTTGCGTATTGGGCGCTCTTCCGCTTCCTCGCTCACTGACTCGCTGCGCT
CGGTCGTTCGGCTGCGGCGAGCGGTATCAGCTCACTCAAAGGCGGTAATACGGTTATCCACAGAATCAGG
GGATAACGCAGGAAAGAACATGTGAGCAAAAGGCCAGCAAAAGGCCAGGAACCGTAAAAAGGCCGCGTTG
CTGGCGTTTTTCCATAGGCTCCGCCCCCCTGACGAGCATCACAAAAATCGACGCTCAAGTCAGAGGTGGC
GAAACCCGACAGGACTATAAAGATACCAGGCGTTTCCCCCTGGAAGCTCCCTCGTGCGCTCTCCTGTTCC
GACCCTGCCGCTTACCGGATACCTGTCCGCCTTTCTCCCTTCGGGAAGCGTGGCGCTTTCTCATAGCTCA
CGCTGTAGGTATCTCAGTTCGGTGTAGGTCGTTCGCTCCAAGCTGGGCTGTGTGCACGAACCCCCCGTTC
AGCCCGACCGCTGCGCCTTATCCGGTAACTATCGTCTTGAGTCCAACCCGGTAAGACACGACTTATCGCC
ACTGGCAGCAGCCACTGGTAACAGGATTAGCAGAGCGAGGTATGTAGGCGGTGCTACAGAGTTCTTGAAG
TGGTGGCCTAACTACGGCTACACTAGAAGAACAGTATTTGGTATCTGCGCTCTGCTGAAGCCAGTTACCT
TCGGAAAAAGAGTTGGTAGCTCTTGATCCGGCAAACAAACCACCGCTGGTAGCGGTGGTTTTTTTGTTTG
CAAGCAGCAGATTACGCGCAGAAAAAAAGGATCTCAAGAAGATCCTTTGATCTTTTCTACGGGGTCTGAC
GCTCAGTGGAACGAAAACTCACGTTAAGGGATTTTGGTCATGAGATTATCAAAAAGGATCTTCACCTAGA
TCCTTTTAAATTAAAAATGAAGTTTTAAATCAATCTAAAGTATATATGAGTAAACTTGGTCTGACAGTTA
CCAATGCTTAATCAGTGAGGCACCTATCTCAGCGATCTGTCTATTTCGTTCATCCATAGTTGCCTGACTC
CCCGTCGTGTAGATAACTACGATACGGGAGGGCTTACCATCTGGCCCCAGTGCTGCAATGATACCGCGAG
ACCCACGCTCACCGGCTCCAGATTTATCAGCAATAAACCAGCCAGCCGGAAGGGCCGAGCGCAGAAGTGG
TCCTGCAACTTTATCCGCCTCCATCCAGTCTATTAATTGTTGCCGGGAAGCTAGAGTAAGTAGTTCGCCA
GTTAATAGTTTGCGCAACGTTGTTGCCATTGCTACAGGCATCGTGGTGTCACGCTCGTCGTTTGGTATGG
CTTCATTCAGCTCCGGTTCCCAACGATCAAGGCGAGTTACATGATCCCCCATGTTGTGCAAAAAAGCGGT
TAGCTCCTTCGGTCCTCCGATCGTTGTCAGAAGTAAGTTGGCCGCAGTGTTATCACTCATGGTTATGGCA
GCACTGCATAATTCTCTTACTGTCATGCCATCCGTAAGATGCTTTTCTGTGACTGGTGAGTACTCAACCA
AGTCATTCTGAGAATAGTGTATGCGGCGACCGAGTTGCTCTTGCCCGGCGTCAATACGGGATAATACCGC
GCCACATAGCAGAACTTTAAAAGTGCTCATCATTGGAAAACGTTCTTCGGGGCGAAAACTCTCAAGGATC
TTACCGCTGTTGAGATCCAGTTCGATGTAACCCACTCGTGCACCCAACTGATCTTCAGCATCTTTTACTT
TCACCAGCGTTTCTGGGTGAGCAAAAACAGGAAGGCAAAATGCCGCAAAAAAGGGAATAAGGGCGACACG
GAAATGTTGAATACTCATACTCTTCCTTTTTCAATATTATTGAAGCATTTATCAGGGTTATTGTCTCATG
AGCGGATACATATTTGAATGTATTTAGAAAAATAAACAAATAGGGGTTCCGCGCACATTTCCCCGAAAAG
TGCCACCTGAC
